>Addgene plasmid #153660 | pGBW-m4252962 | addgene full sequence | sequence record 307369 | Addgene NGS Result
CACCATGTACAGCTTTGTATCTGAAGAGACAGGCACTCTCATCGTTAATTCAGTGTTGCTGTTCCTGGCA
TTTGTGGTCTTCCTTTTAGTGACCCTAGCGATACTGACGGCCCTCCGGCTGTGCGCTTATTGTTGTAACA
TTGTCAACGTTAGTCTCGTGAAGCCCTCGTTCTACGTTTATTCCCGCGTGAAAAATCTAAACAGCTCCCG
TGTGCCTGATCTTCTTGTCGAAAACCTTTACTTTCAGTCGATGGATTATAAGGACCACGATGGAGACTAC
AAAGATCATGACATTGATTACAAGGACGACGATGACAAATAAGGATCCGCAGGCCTCTGCTAGCTTGACT
GACTGAGATACAGCGTACCTTCAGCTCACAGACATGATAAGATACATTGATGAGTTTGGACAAACCACAA
CTAGAATGCAGTGAAAAAAATGCTTTATTTGTGAAATTTGTGATGCTATTGCTTTATTTGTAACCATTAT
AAGCTGCAATAAACAAGTTAACAACAACAATTGCATTCATTTTATGTTTCAGGTTCAGGGGGAGGTGTGG
GAGGTTTTTTAAAGCAAGTAAAACCTCTACAAATGTGGTATTGGCCCATCTCTATCGGTATCGTAGCATA
ACCCCTTGGGGCCTCTAAACGGGTCTTGAGGGGTTTTTTGTGCCCCTCGGGCCGGATTGCTATCTACCGG
CATTGGCGCAGAAAAAAATGCCTGATGCGACGCTGCGCGTCTTATACTCCCACATATGCCAGATTCAGCA
ACGGATACGGCTTCCCCAACTTGCCCACTTCCATACGTGTCCTCCTTACCAGAAATTTATCCTTAAGGTC
GTCAGCTATCCTGCAGGCGATCTCTCGATTTCGATCAAGACATTCCTTTAATGGTCTTTTCTGGACACCA
CTAGGGGTCAGAAGTAGTTCATCAAACTTTCTTCCCTCCCTAATCTCATTGGTTACCTTGGGCTATCGAA
ACTTAATTAACCAGTCAAGTCAGCTACTTGGCGAGATCGACTTGTCTGGGTTTCGACTACGCTCAGAATT
GCGTCAGTCAAGTTCGATCTGGTCCTTGCTATTGCACCCGTTCTCCGATTACGAGTTTCATTTAAATCAT
GTGAGCAAAAGGCCAGCAAAAGGCCAGGAACCGTAAAAAGGCCGCGTTGCTGGCGTTTTTCCATAGGCTC
CGCCCCCCTGACGAGCATCACAAAAATCGACGCTCAAGTCAGAGGTGGCGAAACCCGACAGGACTATAAA
GATACCAGGCGTTTCCCCCTGGAAGCTCCCTCGTGCGCTCTCCTGTTCCGACCCTGCCGCTTACCGGATA
CCTGTCCGCCTTTCTCCCTTCGGGAAGCGTGGCGCTTTCTCATAGCTCACGCTGTAGGTATCTCAGTTCG
GTGTAGGTCGTTCGCTCCAAGCTGGGCTGTGTGCACGAACCCCCCGTTCAGCCCGACCGCTGCGCCTTAT
CCGGTAACTATCGTCTTGAGTCCAACCCGGTAAGACACGACTTATCGCCACTGGCAGCAGCCACTGGTAA
CAGGATTAGCAGAGCGAGGTATGTAGGCGGTGCTACAGAGTTCTTGAAGTGGTGGCCTAACTACGGCTAC
ACTAGAAGAACAGTATTTGGTATCTGCGCTCTGCTGAAGCCAGTTACCTTCGGAAAAAGAGTTGGTAGCT
CTTGATCCGGCAAACAAACCACCGCTGGTAGCGGTGGTTTTTTTGTTTGCAAGCAGCAGATTACGCGCAG
AAAAAAAGGATCTCAAGAAGATCCTTTGATCTTTTCTACGGGGTCTGACGCTCAGTGGAACGAAAACTCA
CGTTAAGGGATTTTGGTCATGAGATTATCAAAAAGGATCTTCACCTAGATCCTTTTAAATTAAAAATGAA
GTTTTAAATCAATCTAAAGTATATATGAGTAAACTTGGTCTGACAGTTACCAATGCTTAATCAGTGAGGC
ACCTATCTCAGCGATCTGTCTATTTCGTTCATCCATAGTTGCATTTAAATTTCCGAACTCTCCAAGGCCC
TCGTCGGAAAATCTTCAAACCTTTCGTCCGATCCATCTTGCAGGCTACCTCTCGAACGAACTATCGCAAG
TCTCTTGGCCGGCCTTGCGCCTTGGCTATTGCTTGGCAGCGCCTATCGCCAGGTATTACTCCAATCCCGA
ATATCCGAGATCGGGATCACCCGAGAGAAGTTCAACCTACATCCTCAATCCCGATCTATCCGAGATCCGA
GGAATATCGAAATCGGGGCGCGCCTGGCCTCCGCGCCGGGTTTTGGCGCCTCCCGCGGGCGCCCCCCTCG
TCACGGCGAGCGCTGCCACGTCAGACGAAGGGCGCAGGAGCGTCCTGATCCTTCCGCCCGGACGCTCAGG
ACAGCGGCCCGCTGCTCATAAGACTCGGCCTTAGAACCCCAGTATCAGCAGAAGGACATTTTAGGACGGG
ACTTGGGTGACTCTAGGGCACTGGTTTTCTTTCCAGAGAGCGGAACAGGCGAGGAAAAGTAGTCCCTTCT
CGGCGATTCTGCGGAGGGATCTCCGTGGGGCGGTGAACGCCGATGATTATATAAGGACGCGCCGGGTGTG
GCACAGCTAGTTCCGTCGCAGCCGGGATTTGGGTCGCGGTTCTTGTTTGTGGATCGCTGTGATCGTCACT
TGGTGAGTAGCGGGCTGCTGGGCTGGCCGGGGCTTTCGTGGCCGCCGGGCCGCTCGGTGGGACGGAAGCG
TGTGGAGAGACCGCCAAGGGCTGTAGTCTGGGTCCGCGAGCAAGGTTGCCCTGAACTGGGGGTTGGGGGG
AGCGCAGCAAAATGGCGGCTGTTCCCGAGTCTTGAATGGAAGACGCTTGTGAGGCGGGCTGTGAGGTCGT
TGAAACAAGGTGGGGGGCATGGTGGGCGGCAAGAACCCAAGGTCTTGAGCCCTTCGCTAATGCGGGAAAG
CTCTTATTCGGGTGAGATGGGCTGGGCACCATCTGGGGACCCTGACGTGAAGTTTGTCACTGACTGGAGA
ACTCGGTTTGTCGTCTGTTGCGGGGGCGGCAGTTATGGCGGTGCCGTTGGGCAGTGCACCCGTACCTTTG
GGAGCGCGCGCCCTCGTCGTGTCGTGACGTCACCCGTTCTGTTGGCTTATAATGCAGGGTGGGGCCACCA
GCCGGTAGGTGTGCGGTAGGCTTTTCTCCGTCGCAGGACGCAGGGTTCGGGCCTAGGGTAGGCTCTCCTG
AATCGACAGGCGCCGGACCTCTGGTGAGGGGAGGGATAAGTGAGGCGTCAGTTTCTTTGGTCGGTTTTAT
GTACCTATCTTCTTAAGTAGCTGAAGCTCCGGTTTTGAACTATGCGCTCGGGGTTGGCGAGTGTGTTTTG
TGAAGTTTTTTAGGCACCTTTTGAAATGTAATCATTTGGGTCAATATGTAATTTTCAGTGTTAGACTTGT
AAATTGTCCGCTAAATTCTGGCCGTTTTTGGCTTTTTTGTTAGACAACATGGGTAAAAAGCCTGAACTCA
CCGCGACGTCTGTCGAGAAGTTTCTGATCGAAAAGTTCGACAGCGTCTCCGACCTGATGCAGCTCTCGGA
GGGCGAAGAATCTCGTGCTTTCAGCTTCGATGTAGGAGGGCGTGGATATGTCCTGCGGGTAAATAGCTGC
GCCGATGGTTTCTACAAAGATCGTTATGTTTATCGGCACTTTGCATCCGCCGCGCTCCCGATTCCGGAAG
TGCTTGACATTGGGGAGTTCAGCGAGAGCCTGACCTATTGCATCTCCCGCCGTGCACAGGGTGTCACGTT
GCAAGACCTGCCTGAAACCGAACTGCCCGCTGTTCTGCAGCCGGTCGCGGAGGCAATGGATGCCATCGCT
GCCGCCGATCTTAGCCAGACGAGCGGGTTCGGCCCATTCGGACCGCAAGGAATCGGTCAATACACTACAT
GGCGTGATTTCATATGCGCGATTGCTGATCCCCATGTGTATCACTGGCAAACTGTGATGGACGACACCGT
CAGTGCGTCCGTCGCGCAGGCTCTCGATGAGCTGATGCTTTGGGCCGAGGACTGCCCCGAAGTCCGGCAC
CTCGTGCACGCGGATTTCGGCTCCAACAATGTCCTGACGGACAATGGCCGCATAACAGCGGTCATTGACT
GGAGCGAGGCGATGTTCGGGGATTCCCAATACGAGGTCGCCAACATCTTCTTCTGGAGGCCGTGGTTGGC
TTGTATGGAGCAGCAGACGCGCTACTTCGAGCGGAGGCATCCGGAGCTTGCAGGATCGCCCCGGCTCCGG
GCGTATATGCTCCGCATTGGTCTTGACCAACTCTATCAGAGCTTGGTTGACGGCAATTTCGATGATGCAG
CTTGGGCGCAGGGTCGATGCGACGCAATCGTCCGATCCGGAGCCGGGACTGTCGGGCGTACACAAATCGC
CCGCAGAAGCGCCGCCGTCTGGACCGATGGCTGTGTAGAAGTACTCGCCGATAGTGGAAACCGACGCCCC
AGCACTCGTCCGAGGGCAAAGGAATAAGCTAGTATGTAAGCCTAGTCTTAGATAATAAAATCGCTATCCA
TCGAAGATGGATGTGTGTTGGTTTTTTGTGTGTGTAACGCTAGGCGCGCCTGGTGTACCGAGAACGATCC
TCTCAGTGCGAGTCTCGACGATCCATATCGTTGCTTGGCAGTCAGCCAGTCGGAATCCAGCTTGGGACCC
AGGAAGTCCAATCGTCAGATATTGTACTCAAGCCTGGTCACGGCAGCGTACCGATCTGTTTAAACCTAGA
TATTGATAGTCTGATCGGTCAACGTATAATCGAGTCCTAGCTTTTGCAAACATCTATCAAGAGACAGGAT
CAGCAGGAGGCTTTCGCATGAGTATTCAACATTTCCGTGTCGCCCTTATTCCCTTTTTTGCGGCATTTTG
CCTTCCTGTTTTTGCTCACCCAGAAACGCTGGTGAAAGTAAAAGATGCTGAAGATCAGTTGGGTGCGCGA
GTGGGTTACATCGAACTGGATCTCAACAGCGGTAAGATCCTTGAGAGTTTTCGCCCCGAAGAACGCTTTC
CAATGATGAGCACTTTTAAAGTTCTGCTATGTGGCGCGGTATTATCCCGTATTGACGCCGGGCAAGAGCA
ACTCGGTCGCCGCATACACTATTCTCAGAATGACTTGGTTGAGTATTCACCAGTCACAGAAAAGCATCTT
ACGGATGGCATGACAGTAAGAGAATTATGCAGTGCTGCCATAACCATGAGTGATAACACTGCGGCCAACT
TACTTCTGACAACGATTGGAGGACCGAAGGAGCTAACCGCTTTTTTGCACAACATGGGGGATCATGTAAC
TCGCCTTGATCGTTGGGAACCGGAGCTGAATGAAGCCATACCAAACGACGAGCGTGACACCACGATGCCT
GTAGCAATGGCAACAACCTTGCGTAAACTATTAACTGGCGAACTACTTACTCTAGCTTCCCGGCAACAGT
TGATAGACTGGATGGAGGCGGATAAAGTTGCAGGACCACTTCTGCGCTCGGCCCTTCCGGCTGGCTGGTT
TATTGCTGATAAATCTGGAGCCGGTGAGCGTGGGTCTCGCGGTATCATTGCAGCACTGGGGCCAGATGGT
AAGCCCTCCCGTATCGTAGTTATCTACACGACGGGGAGTCAGGCAACTATGGATGAACGAAATAGACAGA
TCGCTGAGATAGGTGCCTCACTGATTAAGCATTGGTAACCGATTCTAGGTGCATTGGCGCAGAAAAAAAT
GCCTGATGCGACGCTGCGCGTCTTATACTCCCACATATGCCAGATTCAGCAACGGATACGGCTTCCCCAA
CTTGCCCACTTCCATACGTGTCCTCCTTACCAGAAATTTATCCTTAAGATCCCGAATCGTTTAAACTCGA
CTCTGGCTCTATCGAATCTCCGTCGTTTCGAGCTTACGCGAACAGCCGTGGCGCTCATTTGCTCGTCGGG
CATCGAATCTCGTCAGCTATCGTCAGCTTACCTTTTTGGCAGCGATCGCGGCTCCCGACATCTTGGACCA
TTAGCTCCACAGGTATCTTCTTCCCTCTAGTGGTCATAACAGCAGCTTCAGCTACCTCTCAATTCAAAAA
ACCCCTCAAGACCCGTTTAGAGGCCCCAAGGGGTTATGCTATCAATCGTTGCGTTACACACACAAAAAAC
CAACACACATCCATCTTCGATGGATAGCGATTTTATTATCTAACTGCTGATCGAGTGTAGCCAGATCTAG
TAATCAATTACGGGGTCATTAGTTCATAGCCCATATATGGAGTTCCGCGTTACATAACTTACGGTAAATG
GCCCGCCTGGCTGACCGCCCAACGACCCCCGCCCATTGACGTCAATAATGACGTATGTTCCCATAGTAAC
GCCAATAGGGACTTTCCATTGACGTCAATGGGTGGAGTATTTACGGTAAACTGCCCACTTGGCAGTACAT
CAAGTGTATCATATGCCAAGTACGCCCCCTATTGACGTCAATGACGGTAAATGGCCCGCCTGGCATTATG
CCCAGTACATGACCTTATGGGACTTTCCTACTTGGCAGTACATCTACGTATTAGTCATCGCTATTACCAT
GCTGATGCGGTTTTGGCAGTACATCAATGGGCGTGGATAGCGGTTTGACTCACGGGGATTTCCAAGTCTC
CACCCCATTGACGTCAATGGGAGTTTGTTTTGGCACCAAAATCAACGGGACTTTCCAAAATGTCGTAACA
ACTCCGCCCCATTGACGCAAATGGGCGGTAGGCGTGTACGGTGGGAGGTCTATATAAGCAGAGCTGGTTT
AGTGAACCGTCAGATCAGATCTTTGTCGATCCTACCATCCACTCGACACACCCGCCAGCGGCCGC
Features (pLannotate 1.2.2; 20 found; start..end, strand, type, name):
      5..229     +  CDS            E: VEMP_SARS2 - Experimental evidence at protein level: Swiss-Prot protein existence level 1. Plays a central role in virus morphogenesis and assembly. Acts as a viroporin and self-assembles in host membranes forming pentameric protein-lipid pores that allow ion transport. Also plays a role in the induction of apoptosis (By similarity). Regulates the localization of S protein at cis-Golgi, the place of virus budding (PubMed:33229438). May act by slowing down the cell secretory pathway (PubMed:33229438). May interfere with tight-junction stability by interacting with host MPP5. This would result i
    296..318     +  CDS            FLAG (fragment): FLAG® epitope tag, followed by an enterokinase cleavage site
    388..509     -  polyA_signal   SV40 poly(A) signal: SV40 polyadenylation signal
    532..601     -  CDS            large T antigen (fragment): large T antigen from SV40 (simian virus 40)
    624..670     +  terminator     T7 terminator: transcription terminator for bacteriophage T7 RNA polymerase
    700..836     +  terminator     rrnG terminator: transcription terminator from the E. coli ribosomal RNA rrnG operon (Albrechtsen et al., 1991)
    881..952     +  misc_feature   3' β-globin insulator: insulator downstream of the human β-globin locus (Farrell et al., 2002)
   1178..1766    -  rep_origin     ori: high-copy-number ColE1/pMB1/pBR322/pUC origin of replication
   1938..2002    -  CDS            bla(M) (fragment): β-lactamase lacking the signal sequence; bla(M); allows cytosolic expression of β-lactamase
   2266..3475    +  promoter       UbC promoter: human ubiquitin C promoter
   3485..4506    +  CDS            HygR (fragment): hygromycin B phosphotransferase confers resistance to hygromycin
   4534..4582    +  polyA_signal   poly(A) signal: synthetic polyadenylation signal
   4848..5708    +  CDS            AmpR: β-lactamase; bla; confers resistance to ampicillin, carbenicillin, and related antibiotics
   5721..5857    +  terminator     rrnG terminator: transcription terminator from the E. coli ribosomal RNA rrnG operon (Albrechtsen et al., 1991)
   6009..6080    +  misc_feature   5' β-globin insulator: insulator upstream of the human β-globin locus (Farrell et al., 2002)
   6085..6131    -  terminator     T7 terminator: transcription terminator for bacteriophage T7 RNA polymerase
   6149..6197    -  polyA_signal   poly(A) signal: synthetic polyadenylation signal
   6278..6581    +  enhancer       CMV enhancer: human cytomegalovirus immediate early enhancer
   6654..6671    -  promoter       CMV promoter (fragment): human cytomegalovirus (CMV) immediate early promoter
   6734..6785    +  promoter       CMVd2 promoter: truncated human cytomegalovirus (CMV) immediate early promoter that yields moderately reduced expression relative to the full-length promoter
