[The description below was written by a language model from this plasmid's Addgene catalogue record and pLannotate feature annotations shown in this document.]
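Description:
pGBW-m4252962 is a mammalian expression plasmid for the wild-type envelope (E) protein of SARS-CoV-2, built on a pTwist_CMV_Hygro_6 backbone from which an AarI site was removed. It is propagated in E. coli as a high-copy plasmid through a ColE1/pUC-type origin and selected with ampicillin via a full-length β-lactamase gene. For selection in mammalian cells it carries a separate cassette in which the human ubiquitin C promoter drives hygromycin B phosphotransferase, followed by a synthetic polyadenylation signal.

The payload is the short E open reading frame, encoding the small viroporin that forms pentameric ion-conducting pores in host membranes and contributes to virion assembly and budding. Expression is driven by the CMV immediate-early enhancer and promoter, which lie at the end of the circular sequence record and read directly into the insert at its start. According to the catalogue entry, the backbone supplies a C-terminal TEV-cleavable 3xFLAG tag. The automated annotation flags only a FLAG fragment downstream of the E coding sequence and does not annotate the TEV site separately. Such a tag allows antibody detection or affinity capture of the protein, with protease removal of the epitope. The transcript is terminated by an SV40 polyadenylation signal. The expression unit is flanked by 5' and 3' β-globin insulator elements together with T7 and rrnG terminators and an upstream synthetic poly(A) signal. These presumably limit transcriptional read-through and interference from neighbouring plasmid regions.

The record states no purpose beyond mammalian expression of E. The design suits transient or hygromycin-selected stable expression of tagged protein, for example for localisation, interaction or functional studies.
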