Addgene plasmid #153660: pGBW-m4252962
Purpose: Mammalian expression plasmid for SARS-CoV-2 E (envelope)
Depositing lab: Ginkgo Bioworks & Benjie Chen.
Backbone
  Vector backbone: pTwist_CMV_Hygro_6 with AarI site removed
  Backbone size w/o insert (bp): 6525
  Vector type: Mammalian Expression
  Selectable markers: Hygromycin
Growth in bacteria
  Bacterial resistance: Ampicillin, 100 μg/mL
  Growth temperature: 37°C
  Growth strain: DH5alpha
  Copy number: High Copy
Gene/Insert
  Gene/Insert name: SARS-CoV-2 E (envelope) (alt names: envelope protein; E protein)
  Species: Severe acute respiratory syndrome coronavirus 2
  Insert size (bp): 221
  Mutation: wt
  Entrez Gene: E (a.k.a. GU280_gp04)
  Promoter: CMV
  Tag / fusion protein: Cleavable TEV;3xFlag (C terminal on backbone)
  Cloning method: Unknown
Resource information
  A portion of this plasmid was derived from a plasmid made by: GinkgoBioworks
Depositor comments: NCBI reference sequence: 43740570
How to cite: pGBW-m4252962 was a gift from Ginkgo Bioworks & Benjie Chen (Addgene plasmid # 153660 ; http://n2t.net/addgene:153660 ; RRID:Addgene_153660)
