>Addgene plasmid #153660 | pGBW-m4252962 | addgene partial sequence | sequence record 298600 | CMV-F 5'-CGCAAATGGGCGGTAGGCGTG-3'
GATCAGATCTTTGTCGATCCTACCATCCACTCGACACACCCGCCAGCGGCCGCCACCATGTACAGCTTTG
TATCTGAAGAGACAGGCACTCTCATCGTTAATTCAGTGTTGCTGTTCCTGGCATTTGTGGTCTTCCTTTT
AGTGACCCTAGCGATACTGACGGCCCTCCGGCTGTGCGCTTATTGTTGTAACATTGTCAACGTTAGTCTC
GTGAAGCCCTCGTTCTACGTTTATTCCCGCGTGAAAAATCTAAACAGCTCCCGTGTGCCTGATCTTCTTG
TCGAAAACCTTTACTTTCAGTCGATGGATTATAAGGACCACGATGGAGACTACAAAGATCATGACATTGA
TTACAAGGACGACGATGACAAATAAGGATCCGCAGGCCTCTGCTAGCTTGACTGACTGAGATACAGCGTA
CCTTCAGCTCACAGACATGATAAGATACATTGATGAGTTTGGACAAACCACAACTAGAATGCAGTGAAAA
AAATGCTTTATTTGTGAAATTTGTGATGCTATTGCTTTATTTGTAACCATTATAAGCTGCAATAAACAAG
TTAACAACAACAATTGCATTCATTTTATGTTTCAGGTTCAGGGGGAGGTGTGGGAGGTTTTTTAAAGCAA
GTAAAACCTCTACAAATGTGGTATTGGCCCATCTCTATCGGTATCGTAGCATAACCCCTTGGGGCCTCTA
AACGGGTCTTGAGGGGTTTTTTGTGCCCCTCGGGCCGGATTGCTATCTACCGGCATTGGCGCAGAAAAAA
ATGCCTGATGCGACGCTGCGCGTCTTATACTCCCACATATGCCAGATTCAGCAACGGATACGGCTTCCCC
AACTTGCCCACTTCCATACGTGTCCTCCTTACCAGAAATTTATCCTTAAGGTCGTCAGCTATCCTGCAG
