>Addgene plasmid #153660 | pGBW-m4252962 | addgene partial sequence | sequence record 298601 | pGalW-R 5'-AAAGGGAATAAGGGCGACAC-3'
GTCTCTTGATAGATGTTTGCAAAAGCTAGGACTCGATTATACGTTGACCGATCAGACTATCAATATCTAG
GTTTAAACAGATCGGTACGCTGCCGTGACCAGGCTTGAGTACAATATCTGACGATTGGACTTCCTGGGTC
CCAAGCTGGATTCCGACTGGCTGACTGCCAAGCAACGATATGGATCGTCGAGACTCGCACTGAGAGGATC
GTTCTCGGTACACCAGGCGCGCCTAGCGTTACACACACAAAAAACCAACACACATCCATCTTCGATGGAT
AGCGATTTTATTATCTAAGACTAGGCTTACATACTAGCTTATTCCTTTGCCCTCGGACGAGTGCTGGGGC
GTCGGTTTCCACTATCGGCGAGTACTTCTACACAGCCATCGGTCCAGACGGCGGCGCTTCTGCGGGCGAT
TTGTGTACGCCCGACAGTCCCGGCTCCGGATCGGACGATTGCGTCGCATCGACCCTGCGCCCAAGCTGCA
TCATCGAAATTGCCGTCAACCAAGCTCTGATAGAGTTGGTCAAGACCAATGCGGAGCATATACGCCCGGA
GCCGGGGCGATCCTGCAAGCTCCGGATGCCTCCGCTCGAAGTAGCGCGTCTGCTGCTCCATACAAGCCAA
CCACGGCCTCCAGAAGAAGATGTTGGCGACCTCGTATTGGGAATCCCCGAACATCGCCTCGCTCCAGTCA
ATGACCGCTGTTATGCGGCCATTGTCCGTCAGGACATTGTTGGAGCCGAAATCCGCGTGCACGAGGTGCC
GGACTTCGGGGCAGTCCTCGGCCCAAAGCATCAGCTCATCGAGAGCCTGCGCGACGGACGCACTGACGGT
GTCGTCCATCACAGTTTGCCAGTGATACACATGGGGATCAGCAATCGCGCATATGAAATCACGCCATGTA
GTGTATTGACCGATTCCTTGCGGTCCGAATGGG
